>Addgene plasmid #214443 | pMIA4.721-Olônne | addgene full sequence | sequence record 431683 | Addgene NGS Result
GACGAAAGGGCCTCGTGATACGCCTATTTTTATAGGTTAATGTCATGATAATAATGGTTTCTTAGACGTC
AGGTGGCACTTTTCGGGGAAATGTGCGCGGAACCCCTATTTGTTTATTTTTCTAAATACATTCAAATATG
TATCCGCTCATGAGACAATAACCCTGATAAATGCTTCAATAATATTGAAAAAGGAAGAGTATGAGTATTC
AACATTTCCGTGTCGCCCTTATTCCCTTTTTTGCGGCATTTTGCCTTCCTGTTTTTGCTCACCCAGAAAC
GCTGGTGAAAGTAAAAGATGCTGAAGATCAGTTGGGTGCACGAGTGGGTTACATCGAACTGGATCTCAAC
AGCGGTAAGATCCTTGAGAGTTTTCGCCCCGAAGAACGTTTTCCAATGATGAGCACTTTTAAAGTTCTGC
TATGTGGCGCGGTATTATCCCGTATTGACGCCGGGCAAGAGCAACTCGGTCGCCGCATACACTATTCTCA
GAATGACTTGGTTGAGTACTCACCAGTCACAGAAAAGCATCTTACGGATGGCATGACAGTAAGAGAATTA
TGCAGTGCTGCCATAACCATGAGTGATAACACTGCGGCCAACTTACTTCTGACAACGATCGGAGGACCGA
AGGAGCTAACCGCTTTTTTGCACAACATGGGGGATCATGTAACTCGCCTTGATCGTTGGGAACCGGAGCT
GAATGAAGCCATACCAAACGACGAGCGTGACACCACGATGCCTGTAGCAATGGCAACAACGTTGCGCAAA
CTATTAACTGGCGAACTACTTACTCTAGCTTCCCGGCAACAATTAATAGACTGGATGGAGGCGGATAAAG
TTGCAGGACCACTTCTGCGCTCGGCCCTTCCGGCTGGCTGGTTTATTGCTGATAAATCTGGAGCCGGTGA
GCGTGGGTCTCGCGGTATCATTGCAGCACTGGGGCCAGATGGTAAGCCCTCCCGTATCGTAGTTATCTAC
ACGACGGGGAGTCAGGCAACTATGGATGAACGAAATAGACAGATCGCTGAGATAGGTGCCTCACTGATTA
AGCATTGGTAACTGTCAGACCAAGTTTACTCATATATACTTTAGATTGATTTAAAACTTCATTTTTAATT
TAAAAGGATCTAGGTGAAGATCCTTTTTGATAATCTCATGACCAAAATCCCTTAACGTGAGTTTTCGTTC
CACTGAGCGTCAGACCCCGTAGAAAAGATCAAAGGATCTTCTTGAGATCCTTTTTTTCTGCGCGTAATCT
GCTGCTTGCAAACAAAAAAACCACCGCTACCAGCGGTGGTTTGTTTGCCGGATCAAGAGCTACCAACTCT
TTTTCCGAAGGTAACTGGCTTCAGCAGAGCGCAGATACCAAATACTGTTCTTCTAGTGTAGCCGTAGTTA
GGCCACCACTTCAAGAACTCTGTAGCACCGCCTACATACCTCGCTCTGCTAATCCTGTTACCAGTGGCTG
CTGCCAGTGGCGATAAGTCGTGTCTTACCGGGTTGGACTCAAGACGATAGTTACCGGATAAGGCGCAGCG
GTCGGGCTGAACGGGGGGTTCGTGCACACAGCCCAGCTTGGAGCGAACGACCTACACCGAACTGAGATAC
CTACAGCGTGAGCTATGAGAAAGCGCCACGCTTCCCGAAGGGAGAAAGGCGGACAGGTATCCGGTAAGCG
GCAGGGTCGGAACAGGAGAGCGCACGAGGGAGCTTCCAGGGGGAAACGCCTGGTATCTTTATAGTCCTGT
CGGGTTTCGCCACCTCTGACTTGAGCGTCGATTTTTGTGATGCTCGTCAGGGGGGCGGAGCCTATGGAAA
AACGCCAGCAACGCGGCCTTTTTACGGTTCCTGGCCTTTTGCTGGCCTTTTGCTCACATGCTGGGCCCAG
CCGGCCAGATCTGAGCTCGCGGCCGCGATGACTGGGAAAACCCTGGCGTTACCCAACTTAATCGCCTTGC
AGCACATCCCCCTTTCGCCAGCTGGCGTAATAGCGAAGAGGCCCGCACCGATCGCCCTTCCCAACAGTTT
CAATACTGCATGAGTTCCGCAAATAAACCATCCCACTCACCATCACTGTTCATGCATTTCCTACAACAGC
CTATATCTAGTTCATCCATGTCCGCTTCTATCTTTTCTCTCCCAGGTTTCTGCAGCAATCATACTCTCAT
TTCTTTCTAGGGGCTCTAACTTCTGCTTCTCTGCTTGTAGGCCTATGTCCTTCTCTTCTGTTAATGACAT
TGGGCTTTTCCCCCTCTTTATGCACCTGCAGTCAAGGTGGGAAACAAAAAGATTCGAAACTATTTTGACT
CAGACCTAGGAACTTGTAATGTCACCATAAGATGAGATTCCTGTCTCCAGCCAAATCTCACCTTGAATTG
TAATAATCCCTATGTGTCAACGGAGGAGCCAGGTAGAGATAATTGAATTATAGGGGTGGTTTCCCCCATA
CTGTTCTCATGGTAGTGAATAAGTCTCACAAGATCTGATGGTTCTATAAATGGAAGATCCCCCGCACAAG
CTCTCTTGCCTGCTACCATGTAAGACATGCCTTTGCTTCTCCTTTACCTTCTGCCATGATTGTAAGGCCT
CCCCAGCCAGGTGGAATTGTGAGTCCATTAAGCCTCTTTTATATATATATAAATTACCCAGTCTCAGATA
TGTCTTTATTAACAGTGTGAGAACAGACTACAACCTGACCCTGACAATCCTTGTGCTTCCCTCATCTTGC
CTCTTCTATTTCCCCACTCTGCCTCTGAATCATCGTCGATCGACATTGATTATTGACTAGTTATTAATAG
TAATCAATTACGGGGTCATTAGTTCATAGCCCATATATGGAGTTCCGCGTTACATAACTTACGGTAAATG
GCCCGCCTGGCTGACCGCCCAACGACCCCCGCCCATTGACGTCAATAATGACGTATGTTCCCATAGTAAC
GCCAATAGGGACTTTCCATTGACGTCAATGGGTGGAGTATTTACGGTAAACTGCCCACTTGGCAGTACAT
CAAGTGTATCATATGCCAAGTACGCCCCCTATTGACGTCAATGACGGTAAATGGCCCGCCTGGCATTATG
CCCAGTACATGACCTTATGGGACTTTCCTACTTGGCAGTACATCTACGTATTAGTCATCGCTATTACCAT
GGTCGAGGTGAGCCCCACGTTCTGCTTCACTCTCCCCATCTCCCCCCCCTCCCCACCCCCAATTTTGTAT
TTATTTATTTTTTAATTATTTTGTGCAGCGATGGGGGCGGGGGGGGGGGGGGGGGGGGCCCCGGGGGGGG
GGGGGGGGGGGGGGGGGGGGGGGGGGGGGGGGGGGGGGGGGGGGGGGGGGGCCCCCCAGGGGGGGGGGGG
GGGGGGGGGGGGGGGCGCGGCGGCCCCCGGAGCGCCGGCGGCTGTCGAGGCGCGGCGAGCCGCAGCCATT
GCCTTTTATGGTAATCGTGCGAGAGGGCGCAGGGACTTCCCGGGGCGGGGCGAGGCGGAGAGGTGCGGCG
GCAGCCAATCAGAGCGGCGCGCTCCGAAAGTTTCCTTTTATGGCGAGGCGGCGGCGGCGGCGGCCCTATA
AAAAGCGAAGCGCGCGGCGGGCGGGAGTCGCTGCGCGCTGCCTTCGCCCCGTGCCCCGCTCCGCCGCCGC
CTCGCGCCGCCCGCCCCGGCTCTGACTGACCGCGTTACTCCCACAGGTGAGCGGGCGGGACGGCCCTTCT
CCTCCGGGCTGTAATTAGCGCTTGGTTTAATGACGGCTTGTTTCTTTTCTGTGGCTGCGTGAAAGCCTTG
AGGGGCTCCGGGAGGGCCCTTTGTGCGGGGGGAGCGGCTCGGGGGGTGCGTGCGTGTGTGTGTGCGTGGG
GAGCGCCGCGTGCGGCTCCGCGCTGCCCGGCGGCTGTGAGCGCTGCGGGCGCGGCGCGGGGCTTTGTGCG
CTCCGCAGTGTGCGCGAGGGGAGCGCGGCCGGGGGCGGTGCCCCGCGGTGCGGGGGGGGCTGCGAGGGGA
ACAAAGGCTGCGTGCGGGGTGTGTGCGTGGGGGGGTGAGCAGGGGGTGTGGGCGCGTCGGTCGGGCTGCA
ACCCCCCCTGCACCCCCCTCCCCGAGTTGCTGAGCACGGCCCGGCTTCGGGTGCGGGGCTCCGTACGGGG
CGTGGCGCGGGGCTCGCCGTGCCGGGCGGGGGGTGGCGGCAGGTGGGGGTGCCGGGCGGGGCGGGGCCGC
CTCGGGCCGGGGAGGGCTCGGGGGAGGGGCGCGGCGGCCCCCGGAGCGCCGGCGGCTGTCGAGGCGCGGC
GAGCCGCAGCCATTGCCTTTTATGGTAATCGTGCGAGAGGGCGCAGGGACTTCCTTTGTCCCAAATCTGT
GCGGAGCCGAAATCTGGGAGGCGCCGCCGCACCCCCTCTAGCGGGCGCGGGGCGAAGCGGTGCGGCGCCG
GCAGGAAGGAAATGGGCGGGGAGGGCCTTCGTGCGTCGCCGCGCCGCCGTCCCCTTCTCCCTCTCCAGCC
TCGGGGCTGTCCGCGGGGGGACGGCTGCCTTCGGGGGGGACGGGGCAGGGCGGGGTTCGGCTTCTGGCGT
GTGACCGGCGGCTCTAGAGCCTCTGCTAACCATGTTCATGCCTTCTTCTTTTTCCTACAGCTCCTGGGCA
ACGTGCTGGTTATTGTGCTGTCTCATCATTTTGGCAAAGAATTCTCGAGGACTGGGAAAACCCTGGCGTT
ACCCAACTTAATCGCCTTGCAGCACATCCCCCTTTCGCCAGCTGGCGTAATAGCGAAGAGGCCCGCACCG
ATCGCCCTTCCCAACAGTTAATTCCCGGGGATCCGTGGTTTGTCTGGTCAACCACCGCGCTCTCAGTGGT
GTACGGTACAAACCCACACGTGGCCACCATGCTCGAGGGAGTGCAGGTGGAGACTATCTCCCCAGGAGAC
GGGCGCACCTTCCCCAAGCGCGGCCAGACCTGCGTGGTGCACTACACCGGGATGCTTGAAGATGGAAAGA
AAGTTGATTCCTCCCGGGACAGAAACAAGCCCTTTAAGTTTATGCTAGGCAAGCAGGAGGTGATCCGAGG
CTGGGAAGAAGGGGTTGCCCAGATGAGTGTGGGTCAGAGAGCCAAACTGACTATATCTCCAGATTATGCC
TATGGTGCCACTGGGCACCCAGGCATCATCCCACCACATGCCACTCTCGTCTTCGATGTGGAGCTTCTAA
AACTGGAATCTGGCGGTGGATCCGGAGTCGACGGATTTGGTGATGTCGGTGCTCTTGAGAGTTTGAGGGG
AAATGCAGATTTGGCTTACATCCTGAGCATGGAGCCCTGTGGCCACTGCCTCATTATCAACAATGTGAAC
TTCTGCCGTGAGTCCGGGCTCCGCACCCGCACTGGCTCCAACATCGACTGTGAGAAGTTGCGGCGTCGCT
TCTCCTCGCTGCATTTCATGGTGGAGGTGAAGGGCGACCTGACTGCCAAGAAAATGGTGCTGGCTTTGCT
GGAGCTGGCGCGGCAGGACCACGGTGCTCTGGACTGCTGCGTGGTGGTCATTCTCTCTCACGGCTGTCAG
GCCAGCCACCTGCAGTTCCCAGGGGCTGTCTACGGCACAGATGGATGCCCTGTGTCGGTCGAGAAGATTG
TGAACATCTTCAATGGGACCAGCTGCCCCAGCCTGGGAGGGAAGCCCAAGCTCTTTTTCATCCAGGCCTG
TGGTGGGGAGCAGAAAGACCATGGGTTTGAGGTGGCCTCCACTTCCCCTGAAGACGAGTCCCCTGGCAGT
AACCCCGAGCCAGATGCCACCCCGTTCCAGGAAGGTTTGAGGACCTTCGACCAGCTGGACGCCATATCTA
GTTTGCCCACACCCAGTGACATCTTTGTGTCCTACTCTACTTTCCCAGGTTTTGTTTCCTGGAGGGACCC
CAAGAGTGGCTCCTGGTACGTTGAGACCCTGGACGACATCTTTGAGCAGTGGGCTCACTCTGAAGACCTG
CAGTCCCTCCTGCTTAGGGTCGCTAATGCTGTTTCGGTGAAAGGGATTTATAAACAGATGCCTGGTTGCT
TTAATTTCCTCCGGAAAAAACTTTTCTTTAAAACATCAGTCGACTATCCGTACGACGTACCAGACTACGC
ACTCGACGGAAGCGGAGCCACTAACTTCTCCCTGTTGAAACAAGCAGGGGATGTCGAAGAGAATCCCGGG
CCAATGGCCAAGCCTTTGTCTCAAGAAGAATCCACCCTCATTGAAAGAGCAACGGCTACAATCAACAGCA
TCCCCATCTCTGAAGACTACAGCGTCGCCAGCGCAGCTCTCTCTAGCGACGGCCGCATCTTCACTGGTGT
CAATGTATATCATTTTACTGGGGGACCTTGTGCAGAACTCGTGGTGCTGGGCACTGCTGCTGCTGCGGCA
GCTGGCAACCTGACTTGTATCGTCGCGATCGGAAATGAGAACAGGGGCATCTTGAGCCCCTGCGGACGGT
GCCGACAGGTGCTTCTCGATCTGCATCCTGGGATCAAAGCCATAGTGAAGGACAGTGATGGACAGCCGAC
GGCAGTTGGGATTCGTGAATTGCTGCCCTCTGGTTATGTGTGGGAGGGCTAATAAGGTACCGTGGTTTGT
CTGGTCAACCACCGCGGTCTCAGTGGTGTACGGTACAAACCCAACCGGTGTTTGGACAAACCACAACTAG
AATGCAGTGAAAAAAATGCTTTATTTGTGAAATTTGTGATGCTATTGCTTTATTTGTAACCATTATAAGC
TGCAATAAACAAGTTAACAACAACAATTGCATTCATTTTATGTTTCAGGTTCAGGGGGAGGTGTGGGAGG
TTTTTTAAAGCAAGTAAAACCTCTACAAATGTGGTAATTAGAGAGAGGAATGCTTCTGGGGTAACTGCTA
ATTGAAAGTAGGTTAGTCTCTTCCACATAGCGAGAGCTAATCACCCATGATCCACAATTCCAGGAGCATG
AACATGTATCTCCCTCACCAGCCTGATGCCTGAAATTCAAATGCAAGAGATTCATTCCTTGAAATTAGAT
ATTGGCTCTAAAGATTCTTTTAAAGTGGGAGGTGGCCAGAATGAGATGATTGCTATAGTCAGGTTTAACA
ATCAACTGAAATACCCCAGAATCTGAAAAGGTTACCTCATGCAAGCTTGGCACTGGCCGTCGTTTTACAA
CGTCGTGACTGGGAAAACCCTGGCGTTACCCAACTTAATCGCCTTGCAGCACATCCCCCTTTCGCCAGCT
GGCGTAATAGCGAAGAGGCCCGCACCGATCGCCCTTCCCAACAGTTGCGCAGCCTGAATGGCGAATGGCG
CCTGATGCGGTATTTTCTCCTTACGCATCTGTGCGGTATTTCACACCGCATATATGGTGCACTCTCAGTA
CAATCTGCTCTGATGCCGCATAGTTAAGCCAGCCCCGACACCCGCCAACACCCGCTGACGCGCCCTGACG
GGCTTGTCTGCTCCCGGCATCCGCTTACAGACAAGCTGTGACCGTCTCCGGGAGCTGCATGTGTCAGAGG
TTTTCACCGTCATCACCGAAACGCGCGA
Features (pLannotate 1.2.2; 21 found; start..end, strand, type, name):
     96..200     +  promoter       AmpR promoter: bla
    201..1061    +  CDS            AmpR: β-lactamase; bla; confers resistance to ampicillin, carbenicillin, and related antibiotics
   1232..1820    +  rep_origin     ori: high-copy-number ColE1/pMB1/pBR322/pUC origin of replication
   1919..2029    +  CDS            lacZα (fragment): LacZα fragment of β-galactosidase; lacZ fragment
   2772..3151    +  enhancer       CMV enhancer: human cytomegalovirus immediate early enhancer
   3153..3274    +  promoter       chicken β-actin promoter (fragment): contains a 21-bp deletion relative to the standard chicken β-actin promoter
   3283..3304    +  promoter       chicken β-actin promoter (fragment): No description available
   3317..3338    +  promoter       chicken β-actin promoter (fragment): No description available
   3366..3470    +  intron         chimeric intron (fragment): chimera between introns from chicken β-actin and rabbit β-globin
   3471..3593    +  promoter       chicken β-actin promoter (fragment): contains a 21-bp deletion relative to the standard chicken β-actin promoter
   3594..4610    +  intron         chimeric intron: chimera between introns from chicken β-actin and rabbit β-globin
   4608..4667    +  CDS            HBB (fragment): HBB_LEPEU - Experimental evidence at protein level: Swiss-Prot protein existence level 1. Involved in oxygen transport from the lung to the various peripheral tissues. From Lepus europaeus (European hare).
   4670..4779    +  CDS            lacZα (fragment): LacZα fragment of β-galactosidase; lacZ fragment
   4868..5188    +  CDS            DmrB: F36V mutant of FK506-binding protein FKBP12 binds synthetic ligands that do not bind wild-type FKBP
   5198..6058    +  CDS            CASP9 (fragment): CASP9_HUMAN - Also known as MCH6. Experimental evidence at protein level: Swiss-Prot protein existence level 1. Isoform 2 lacks activity is an dominant-negative inhibitor of caspase-9. From Homo sapiens (Human).
   6164..6562    +  CDS            BSD: blasticidin S deaminase; Aspergillus terreus BSD; confers resistance to blasticidin
   6654..6735    -  polyA_signal   SV40 poly(A) signal: SV40 polyadenylation signal
   6758..6826    -  CDS            large T antigen (fragment): large T antigen from SV40 (simian virus 40)
   7121..7275    +  CDS            lacZα (fragment): LacZα fragment of β-galactosidase; lacZ fragment
   7281..7382    -  misc_feature   bom (fragment): basis of mobility region from pBR322
   7484..1       -  CDS            rop (fragment) (across the origin): Rop protein, which maintains plasmids at low copy number; rop
