[The description below was written by a language model from this plasmid's Addgene catalogue record and pLannotate feature annotations shown in this document.]
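Description:
pMIA4.721-Olônne is a homology-directed repair donor plasmid, built on the pMIA4.721 backbone, for installing a Bxb1 integrase landing pad at Olônne-18, a candidate genomic safe harbour locus in human cells. In bacteria it is maintained as a high-copy plasmid through a ColE1/pUC-type origin and selected with ampicillin via the bla gene and its own promoter. The scattered lacZα, bom and rop fragments in the annotation appear to be cloning-vector remnants rather than functional parts.

The payload is a single mammalian expression cassette driven by the CAGG promoter, annotated here as the CMV immediate-early enhancer, chicken β-actin promoter fragments and the chimeric β-actin/β-globin intron. It expresses a synthetic inducible caspase-9, in which FKBP12-derived dimerisation domains are fused to a fragment of human CASP9. The catalogue describes a 2xFKBP12 arrangement, whereas the feature table calls only one F36V FKBP12 (DmrB) domain. This design allows a synthetic dimerising ligand to activate the caspase and kill expressing cells. A P2A self-cleaving peptide links it to blasticidin S deaminase, so one transcript supplies both positive selection for integrants with blasticidin and a drug-inducible negative selection, and an SV40 polyadenylation signal lies downstream.

The Bxb1 attachment site(s) and the homology arms matching Olônne-18 are not annotated. They presumably lie in the unannotated stretches flanking the cassette, but the record does not give their positions or lengths. The landing pad's purpose is to let transgenes later be placed at this locus by Bxb1-mediated recombination, for testing transgene expression from candidate safe harbour sites.
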