Addgene plasmid #214443: pMIA4.721-Olônne
Purpose: BxbI landing-pad HDR donor for targeting Olônne-18 GSH. CAGG-driven Casp9-P2A-Bsd.
Depositing lab: Roger Foo. Depositing organization: Genome Institute of Singapore, A*STAR Research Entities. Publication: Computationally defined and in vitro validated putative genomic safe harbour loci for transgene expression in human cells. Autio MI, Motakis E, Perrin A, Bin Amin T, Tiang Z, Do DV, Wang J, Tan JKM, Ding SSL, Tan WX, Lee CJM, Teo AKK, Foo R. Elife. 2024 Jan 2;13:e79592. doi: 10.7554/eLife.79592. PubMed 38164941.
Backbone
  Vector backbone: pMIA4.721
  Vector type: HDR donor
  Selectable markers: Blasticidin
Growth in bacteria
  Bacterial resistance: Ampicillin, 100 μg/mL
  Growth temperature: 37°C
  Growth strain: DH5alpha
  Copy number: High Copy
Gene/Insert
  Gene/Insert name: 2xFKBP12-Casp9
  Species: Synthetic
  Insert size (bp): 1239
  Tag / fusion protein: P2A-Bsd (C terminal on insert)
Terms and licenses: Academic/Nonprofit Terms; Industry Terms: Not Available to Industry
How to cite: pMIA4.721-Olônne was a gift from Roger Foo (Addgene plasmid # 214443 ; http://n2t.net/addgene:214443 ; RRID:Addgene_214443)
